>Addgene plasmid | Flag Rab12 T56N Sequencing Result | analyzer sequence | sequence record 174212
GCTCTAGATTGCGGCCGCGGTCATAGCTGTTTCCTGAACAGATCCCATCAAGCTTATCGATACCGTCGAC
CTCGAGGGGGGGCCCGGTACCTTAATTAATTAAGGTACCAGGTAAGTGTACCCAATTCGCCCTATAGTGA
GTCGTATTACAATTCACTCGATCGCCCTTCCCAACAGTTGCGCAGCCTGAATGGCGAATGGAGATCCAAT
TTTTAAGTGTATAATGTGTTAAACTACTGATTCTAATTGTTTGTGTATTTTAGATTCACAGTCCCAAGGC
TCATTTCAGGCCCCTCAGTCCTCACAGTCTGTTCATGATCATAATCAGCCATACCACATTTGTAGAGGTT
TTACTTGCTTTAAAAAACCTCCCACACCTCCCCCTGAACCTGAAACATAAAATGAATGCAATTGTTGTTG
TTAACTTGTTTATTGCAGCTTATAATGGTTACAAATAAAGCAATAGCATCACAAATTTCACAAATAAAGC
ATTTTTTTCACTGCATTCTAGTTGTGGTTTGTCCAAACTCATCAATGTATCTTAACGCGTAAATTGTAAG
CGTTAATATTTTGTTAAAATTCGCGTTAAATTTTTGTTAAATCAGCTCATTTTTTAACCAATAGGCCGAA
ATCGGCAAAATCCCTTATAAATCAAAAGAATAGACCGAGATAGGGT
[37 nt withheld, positions 677-713]
AAAGAACGTGGACTCCAACGTCAAAGG
[49 nt withheld, positions 741-789]
T
[91 nt withheld, positions 791-881]
G
[124 nt withheld, positions 883-1006]
CAGGTGGCACTTTTCGGGGAAATGTGCGCGGAACCCCTATTTGTTTATTTTTCTAAATACATTCAAATAT
GTATCCGCTCATGAGACAATAACCCTGATAAATGCTTCAATAATATTGAAAAAGGAAGAATCCTGAGGCG
GAAAGAACCAGCTGTGGAATGTGTGTCAGTTAGGGTGTGGAAAGTCCCCAGGCTCCCCAGCAGGCAGAAG
TATGCAAAGCATGCATCTCAATTAGTCAGCAACCAGGTGTGGAAAGTCCCCAGGCTCCCCAGCAGGCAGA
AGTATGCAAAGCATGCATCTCAATTAGTCAGCAACCATAGTCCCGCCCCTAACTCCGCCCATCCCGCCCC
TAACTCCGCCCAGTTCCGCCCATTCTCCGCCCCATGGCTGACTAATTTTTTTTATTTATGCAGAGGCCGA
GGCCGCCTCGGCCTCTGGGCTATTCCAGAAGTAGTGAGGAGGCTTTTTTGGAGGCCTAGGCTTTTGCAAA
GATCGATCAAGAGACAGGATGAGGATCGTTTCGCATGATTGAACAAGATGGATTGCACGCAGGTTCTCCG
GCCGCTTGGGTGGAGAGGCTATTCGGCTATGACTGGGCACAACAGACAATCGGCTGCTCTGATGCCGCCG
TGTTCCGGCTGTCAGCGCAGGGGCGCCCGGTTCTTTTTGTCAAGACCGACCTGTCCGGTGCCCTGAATGA
ACTGCAAGACGAGGCAGCGCGGCTATCGTGGCTGGCCACGACGGGCGTTCCTTGCGCAGCTGTGCTCGAC
GTTGTCACTGAAGCGGGAAGGGACTGGCTGCTATTGGGCGAAGTGCCGGGGCAGGATCTCCTGTCATCTC
ACCTTGCTCCTGCCGAGAAAGTATCCATCATGGCTGATGCAATGCGGCGGCTGCATACGCTTGATCCGGC
TACCTGCCCATTCGACCACCAAGCGAAACATCGCATCGAGCGAGCACGTACTCGGATGGAAGCCGGTCTT
GTCGATCAGGATGATCTGGACGAAGAACATCAGGGGCTCGCGCCAGCCGAACTGTTCGCCAGGCTCAAGG
CGAGCATGCCCGACGGCGAGGATCTCGTCGTGACCCATGGCGATGCCTGCTTGCCGAATATCATGGTGGA
AAATGGCCGCTTTTCTGGATTCATCGACTGTGGCCGGCTGGGTGTGGCGGACCGCTATCAGGACATAGCG
TTGGCTACCCGTGATATTGCTGAAGAACTTGGCGGCGAATGGGCTGACCGCTTCCTCGTGCTTTACGGTA
TCGCCGCTCCCGATTCGCAGCGCATCGCCTTCTATCGCCTTCTTGACGAGTTCTTCTGAGCGGGACTCTG
GGGTTCGAAATGACCGACCAAGCGACGCCCAACCTGCCATCACGAGATTTCGATTCCACCGCCGCCTTCT
ATGAAAGGTTGGGCTTCGGAATCGTTTTCCGGGACGCCGGCTGGATGATCCTCCAGCGCGGGGATCTCAT
GCTGGAGTTCTTCGCCCACCCTAGGGGGAGGCTAACTGAAACACGGAAGGAGACAATACCGGAAGGAACC
CGCGCTATGACGGCAATAAAAAGACAGAATAAAACGCACGGTGTTGGGTCGTTTGTTCATAAACGCGGGG
TTCGGTCCCAGGGCTGGCACTCTGTCGATACCCCACCGAGACCCCATTGGGGCCAATACGCCCGCGTTTC
TTCCTTTTCCCCACCCCACCCCCCAAGTTCGGGTGAAGGCCCAGGGCTCGCAGCCAACGTCGGGGCGGCA
GGCCCTGCCATAGCCTCAGGTTACTCATATATACTTTAGATTGATTTAAAACTTCATTTTTAATTTAAAA
GGATCTAGGTGAAGATCCTTTTTGATAATCTCATGACCAAAATCCCTTAACGTGAGTTTTCGTTCCACTG
AGCGTCAGACCCCGTAGAAAAGATCAAAGGATCTTCTTGAGATCCTTTTTTTCTGCGCGTAATCTGCTGC
TTGCAAACAAAAAAACCACCGCTACCAGCGGTGGTTTGTTTGCCGGATCAAGAGCTACCAACTCTTTTTC
CGAAGGTAACTGGCTTCAGCAGAGCGCAGATACCAAATACTGTTCTTCTAGTGTAGCCGTAGTTAGGCCA
CCACTTCAAGAACTCTGTAGCACCGCCTACATACCTCGCTCTGCTAATCCTGTTACCAGTGGCTGCTGCC
AGTGGCGATAAGTCGTGTCTTACCGGGTTGGACTCAAGACGATAGTTACCGGATAAGGCGCAGCGGTCGG
GCTGAACGGGGGGTTCGTGCACACAGCCCAGCTTGGAGCGAACGACCTACACCGAACTGAGATACCTACA
GCGTGAGCTATGAGAAAGCGCCACGCTTCCCGAAGGGAGAAAGGCGGACAGGTATCCGGTAAGCGGCAGG
GTCGGAACAGGAGAGCGCACGAGGGAGCTTCCAGGGGGAAACGCCTGGTATCTTTATAGTCCTGTCGGGT
TTCGCCACCTCTGACTTGAGCGTCGATTTTTGTGATGCTCGTCAGGGGGGCGGAGCCTATGGAAAAACGC
CAGCAACGCGGCCTTTTTACGGTTCCTGGCCTTTTGCTGGCCTTTTGCTCACATGTTCTTTCCTGCGTTA
TCCCCTGATTCTGTGGATAACCGTATTACCGCCATGCATTAGTTATTAATAGTAATCAATTACGGGGTCA
TTAGTTCATAGCCCATATATGGAGTTCCGCGTTACATAACTTACGGTAAATGGCCCGCCTGGCTGACCGC
CCAACGACCCCCGCCCATTGACGTCAATAATGACGTATGTTCCCATAGTAACGCCAATAGGGACTTTCCA
TTGACGTCAATGGGTGGAGTATTTACGGTAAACTGCCCACTTGGCAGTACATCAAGTGTATCATATGCCA
AGTACGCCCCCTATTGACGTCAATGACGGTAAATGGCCCGCCTGGCATTATGCCCAGTACATGACCTTAT
GGGACTTTCCTACTTGGCAGTACATCTACGTATTAGTCATCGCTATTACCATGGTGATGCGGTTTTGGCA
GTACATCAATGGGCGTGGATAGCGGTTTGACTCACGGGGATTTCCAAGTCTCCACCCCATTGACGTCAAT
GGGAGTTTGTTTTGGCACCAAAATCAACGGGACTTTCCAAAATGTCGTAACAACTCCGCCCCATTGACGC
AAATGGGCGGTAGGCGTGTACGGTGGGAGGTCTATATAAGCAGAGCTGGTTTAGTGAACCGTCAGATCCG
CTAGCGATTACGCCAAGCTCGAAATTAACCCTCACTAAAGGGAACAAAAGCTGGAGCTCCACCGCGGTGG
CGGCCGCCACCATGGATTACAAGGATGACGACGATAAGGCCCGGGCGGATCCGGGCGCCGCGCTGCAGAG
GCGGGCCGGGGGCGGCGGCGGTCTGGGCGCGGGCTCCCCGGCGCTGTCGGGCGGCCAGGGCCGCCGGAGG
AAGCAGCCCCCCAGGCCGGCCGACTTCAAGTTGCAGGTCATCATTATCGGCTCCCGCGGCGTGGGCAAGA
ACAGCCTGATGGAGCGCTTCACCGACGACACCTTCTGCGAGGCCTGCAAGTCCACCGTGGGTGTTGACTT
CAAAATCAAAACTGTAGAGCTAAGAGGAAAGAAAATTAGATTACAGATCTGGGACACAGCAGGTCAGGAG
AGATTCAACAGCATTACCTCAGCTTATTACAGAAGTGCCAAGGGGATCATATTAGTATATGATATCACTA
AGAAGGAGACATTTGATGATTTGCCGAAATGGATGAAGATGATTGATAAGTATGCTTCAGAAGATGCAGA
GCTTCTCTTAGTTGGAAATAAGTTGGACTGTGAAACGGACAGAGAAATCACCAGGCAGCAGGGGGAAAAG
TTTGCACAGCAGATCACTGGGATGCGGTTCTGTGAAGCAAGTGCCAAGGATAACTTCAATGTGGACGAGA
TATTTTTGAAACTTGTCGATGACATTCTGAAAAAGATGCCTCTGGATATTTTAAGGAATGAGTTGTCCAA
TAGTATCCTGTCGTTACAACCAGAGCCTGAGATACCGCCAGAACTGCCTCCACCAAGACCACATGTCCGA
TGCTGTTGATTTCCTACTTTGGAGACAAAGTGGAAATGATTCCTGGAAAGGGGAAAAAACGTTCTATTCT
GCACTACAATCATTTTGACAATTTCCTTTCGCACTTTGTAATCCAAGTCAGAGCTATACACTAACTTGTA
AATATGCATATATGCAATCCTGGGTAAGTTTTGGTTATAAGTTACCTATTTCCCTCCAAATTATTATATT
TCATTCATTACCCCAGTGTCTAGTGTACATACACTGGGAAACCTAGTACTTCTAATATGAAGAATGGGAG
AAATGAAAGGTATAATGTTTCTTGAAATAAATAATATAATTGTCCTTATTAATTATATTATGAGGACAGA
AGATATTCTGATAAGAGAGAACGTGGTGCTTTGCTTACCGTTTTAAAGAAAATTTGTAAAACTAAAGACT
TTTTGAAAAAAAGCTATCTTAAGTGCTTTTTCTTTATTTACAAGACATTTCCCCCAGTGGTAGCATCTGA
AGTATTGGAGTGTTTCTGCCACGAAGCAAAGCTCCATTCATGGCCGTCATGGAAGGTTATTTATTAATGT
TACATAATGGTAGAATATTACTAGTTAGAGGGTTGGATTTGACTTGGTCCTAAGGCCACAGAATCTCTCT
CATGGCTTCCTAAGGGATGTACCTTTATGCTTTTAAGAACTACAAAGATTCAA
Features (pLannotate 1.2.2; 20 found; start..end, strand, type, name):
     47..91      +  misc_feature   MCS (fragment): pBluescript multiple cloning site
    131..149     -  promoter       T7 promoter: promoter for bacteriophage T7 RNA polymerase
    159..198     +  CDS            lacZα (fragment): LacZα fragment of β-galactosidase; lacZ fragment
    208..263     +  intron         small t intron (fragment): SV40 (simian virus 40) small t antigen intron
    263..400     +  CDS            large T antigen (fragment): large T antigen from SV40 (simian virus 40)
    423..544     +  polyA_signal   SV40 poly(A) signal: SV40 polyadenylation signal
    578..1006    -  rep_origin     f1 ori (sequence partly withheld): f1 bacteriophage origin of replication; arrow indicates direction of (+) strand synthesis
   1033..1135    +  promoter       AmpR promoter: bla
   1139..1496    +  promoter       SV40 promoter: SV40 enhancer and early promoter
   1531..2325    +  CDS            NeoR/KanR: aminoglycoside phosphotransferase from Tn5; aph(3')-II (or nptII); confers resistance to neomycin, kanamycin, and G418 (Geneticin®)
   2346..2498    +  CDS            ble (fragment): BLE_KLEPN - Experimental evidence at protein level: Swiss-Prot protein existence level 1. Binding protein with a strong affinity to the bleomycin family of antibiotics. Binds to CL990; an antimitotic-antibiotic compound. From Klebsiella pneumoniae.
   2557..2604    +  polyA_signal   HSV TK poly(A) signal: herpes simplex virus thymidine kinase polyadenylation signal (Cole and Stacy, 1985)
   2695..2711    -  polyA_signal   bGH poly(A) signal (fragment): bovine growth hormone polyadenylation signal
   2933..3521    +  rep_origin     ori: high-copy-number ColE1/pMB1/pBR322/pUC origin of replication
   3696..3999    +  enhancer       CMV enhancer: human cytomegalovirus immediate early enhancer
   4000..4203    +  promoter       CMV promoter: human cytomegalovirus (CMV) immediate early promoter
   4249..4267    +  promoter       T3 promoter: promoter for bacteriophage T3 RNA polymerase
   4280..4303    +  misc_feature   MCS (fragment): pBluescript multiple cloning site
   4311..4335    +  CDS            3xFLAG (fragment): three tandem FLAG® epitope tags
   4344..5072    +  CDS            RAB12: RAB12_HUMAN - Experimental evidence at protein level: Swiss-Prot protein existence level 1. The small GTPases Rab are key regulators of intracellular membrane trafficking, from the formation of transport vesicles to their fusion with membranes. Rabs cycle between an inactive GDP-bound form and an active GTP-bound form that is able to recruit to membranes different set of downstream effectors directly responsible for vesicle formation, movement, tethering and fusion. That Rab may play a role in protein transport from recycling endosomes to lysosomes regulating, for instance, the degradation of
